>Addgene plasmid #146982 | pAc5.1B-lambdaN-HA-DmLarp_N | depositor full sequence | sequence record 289429 | Full Sequence
CTTCAAGGAATTAATTCTATATTCTAAAAACACAAATGATACTTCTAAAAAAAATCATGAATGGCATCAA
CTCTGAATCAAATCTTTGCAGATGCACCTACTTCTCATTTCCACTGTCACATCATTTTTCCAGATCTCGC
TGCCTGTTATGTGGCCCACAAACCAAGACACGTTTTATGGCCATTAAAGCTGGCTGATCGTCGCCAAACA
CCAAATACATATCAATATGTACATTCGAGAAAGAAGCGATCAAAGAAGCGTCTTCGGGCGAGTAGGAGAA
TGCGGAGGAGAAGGAGAACGAGCTGATCTAGTATCTCTCCACAATCCAATGCCAACTGACCAACTGGCCA
TATTCGGAGCAATTTGAAGCCAATTTCCATCGCCTGGCGATCGCTCCATTCTTGGCTATATGTTTTTCAC
CGTTCCCGGGGCCATTTTCAAAGACTCGTCGGTAAGATAAGATTGTGTCACTCGCTGTCTCTCTTCATTT
GTCGAAGAATGCTGAGGAATTTCGCGATGACGTCGGCGAGTATTTTGAAGAATGAGAATAATTTGTATTT
ATACGAAAATCAGTTAGTGGAATTTTCTACAAAAACATGTTATCTATAGATAATTTTGTTGCAAAATATG
TTGACTATGACAAAGATTGTATGTATATACCTTTAATGTATTCTCATTTTCTTATGTATTTATAATGGCA
ATGATGATACTGATGATATTTTAAGATGATGCCAGACCACAGGCTGATTTCTGCGTCTTTTGCCGAACGC
AGTGCATGTGCGGTTGTTGTTTTTTGGAATAGTTTCAATTTTCGGACTGTCCGCTTTGATTTCAGTTTCT
TGGCTTATTCAAAAAGCAAAGTAAAGCCAAAAAAGCGAGATGGCAATACCAAATGCGGCAAAACGGTAGT
GGAAGGAAAGGGGTGCGGGGCAGCGGAAGGAAGGGTGGGGCGGGGCGTGGCGGGGTCTGTGGCTGGGCGC
GACGTCACCGACGTTGGAGCCACTCCTTTGACCATGTGTGCGTGTGTGTATTATTCGTGTCTCGCCACTC
GCCGGTTGTTTTTTTCTTTTTATCTCGCTCTCTCTAGCGCCATCTCGTACGCATGCTCAACGCACCGCAT
GTTGCCGTGTCCTTTATGCGTCATTTTGGCTCGAAATAGGCAATTATTTAAACAAAGATTAGTCAACGAA
AACGCTAAAATAAATAAGTCTACAATATGGTTACTTATTGCCATGTGTGTGCAGCCAACGATAGCAACAA
AAGCAACAACACAGTGGCTTTCCCTCTTTCACTTTTTGTTTGCAAGCGCGTGCGAGCAAGACGGCACGAC
CGGCAAACGCAATTACGCTGACAAAGAGCAGACGAAGTTTTGGCCGAAAAACATCAAGGCGCCTGATACG
AATGCATTTGCAATAACAATTGCGATATTTAATATTGTTTATGAAGCTGTTTGACTTCAAAACACACAAA
AAAAAAAATAAAACAAATTATTTGAAAGAGAATTAGGAATCGGACAGCTTATCGTTACGGGCTAACAGCA
CACCGAGACGAAATAGCTTACCTGACGTCACAGCCTCTGGAAGAACTGCCGCCAAGCAGAGAGAGAGAGA
AAAAGAGGGAGAGCAGCTTAGACCGCATGTGCTTGTGTGTGAGGCGTCTCTCTCTTCGTCTCCTGTTTGC
GCAAACGCATAGACTGCACTGAGAAAATCGATTACCTATTTTTTATGAATGAATATTTGCACTATTACTA
TTCAAAACTATTAAGATAGCAATCACATTCAATAGCCAAATACTATACCACCTGAGCGATGCAACGAAAT
GATCAATTTGAGCAAAAATGCTGCATATTTAGGACGGCATCATTATAGAAATGCTTCTTGCTGTGTACTT
TTCTCTCGTCTGGCAGCTGTTTCGCCGTTATTGTTAAAACCGGCTTAAGTTAGGTGTGTTTTCTACGACT
AGTGATGCCCCTACTAGAAGATGTGTGTTGCACAAATGTCCCTGAATAACCAATTTGAAGTGCAGATAGC
AGTAAACGTAAGCTAATATGAATATTATTTAACTGTAATGTTTTAATATCGCTGGACATTACTAATAAAC
CCACTATAAACACATGTACATATGTATGTTTTGGCATACAATGAGTAGTTGGGGAAAAAATGTGTAAAAG
CACCGTGACCATCACAGCATAAAGATAACCAGCTGAAGTATCGAATATGAGTAACCCCCAAATTGAATCA
CATGCCGCAACTGATAGGACCCATGGAAGTACACTCTTCATGGCGATATACAAGACACACACAAGCACGA
ACACCCAGTTGCGGAGGAAATTCTCCGTAAATGAAAACCCAATCGGCGAACAATTCATACCCATATATGG
TAAAAGTTTTGAACGCGACTTGAGAGCGGAGAGCATTGCGGCTGATAAGGTTTTAGCGCTAAGCGGGCTT
TATAAAACGGGCTGCGGGACCAGTTTTCATATCACTACCGTTTGAGTTCTTGTGCTGTGTGGATACTCCT
CCCGACACAAAGCCGCTCCATCAGCCAGCAGTCGTCTAATCCAGAGACCCCGGATCGGGGTACCAACATG
GACGCACAAACACGACGACGTGAGCGTCGCGCTGAGAAACAAGCTCAATGGAAAGCTGCAAACGGTGGAT
CTCCTCCACATATGGCTTACCCATACGATGTTCCAGATTACGCTCCTCCAAGCTTGATGGGCACCCACTA
CTTTGGCAACGTGCCCGCCGCCTACATCGAATTGGACGCTAACAGCATCAAGGAGGCCATCAAGAAGCAA
GTTGAATACTATTTCAGCGTCGATAATCTTACCGGCGACTTCTTTTTGCGCCGCAAAATGGACCCCGAGG
GCTATATCCCAGTTACTCTGATCGCCTCGTTCCATCGCGTTCTCGCACTGACCACCGATGTGGCTGTGAT
CGTAAACGCCATTAAGGAATCGGATAAACTGGAGCTCTTTGAGGGCTATAAGGTGCGCACCAAGACGACA
CCGACCACCTGGCCCATCACGGAAGTGCCGGAGGTCACCGAAGGGGAACCGAAGGCTATTGGCACACTGG
AGCAGGAGCAGTTGGAGCAGAATGATGGTCAGGAAAAGCTGGAGGAGCAGACTGAGGCGGATTCCCCGCC
GCCCATTCTCACATCGGCGATGGCCACAAAGCCGCTGAACAGCATTCCGCCGCCGCCAATGCCGCGAAAC
CCCCAGAATCTGGTGCTCAAAATGTTGCAGGATAAGCAACAGTCGAGATCCTCGACCATTGCGGCTCTAA
ACTCTGTGAATGCGATCAGTGCGCTGACCCAGCAAGTGGAGGGTGGTGCCGCTGAGCTGGCTGGACATTT
GAGTGGACTGGCTGAGAGTGTGAAGCCCAAGTCGACATCGACGCCAGACAAGAGAAATGCTGCTTCAGCG
GGCAATGGAGCTGGGTCAGCAGCTGCTTTGGTGGCGGAGCCGGAGGGCATATGGAAAGAGGTAAAGAGAC
GCTCCAAAACAAATGCTATCAAAGAAAACGCTACTACACCACCACAACAACAACAGCCACCGCTTTCACA
AACGCTCAACAACAATAACGATAATGTCAAAACGAACAACACCTCGTCCAAGTCCAAGTCCTCGTCCAAC
AACGCCCCATCCAACGCCTCATCATCAGCCACTGTGTGTGTAACCACGAACAATGCTTCCTCAGCCACCA
AAGCAACCACCAAAACCACAACCACCTCCACCGCCACTACCACCACGAACAACAACATTAAATCTGGCAA
TGCTGCTTACTCCAAAACCCACTCCAAATCCTCATCCAAAACAGCTGCTCCGCCATCCGCTCAGTGCCAT
GCCGAAAAGGAAGAACTAGACTTCCAGTTTGACGAGGAGCTAATGGACCCCCTACCCCCTGGAACCGGAC
GCATCAACAACTTCACCGAAAACTTCTCCGACGACGACGAATCCGACTACGAGTTTGCCGATCGTGACAT
TAACAAGCTACTGATTGTGGCCCAAGTGGGCCGCGCACCTAAGCACGAGGGCTACGACCGCACCGCCGAC
TTTACGTCGCGTACGAAAATCACCCAGGATCTGGAGAACATCATCAACGATGGACTGGTTAACTACGAAG
AGGATCTGTGGACCACCACCAATGTGGTTGCCGATTACAAGACTGTCAATGTGATTTCCCAGGCAGACTT
CGAAAAACTGGCTGGTGGTCGAAACAAATCGGTGTTGCCGCCGCAGGTGGTGCCACCACCGCCACCATTT
GAGGAAGATCTGGATGAAACCCTGGTGGGTGACACCACTCTCAACTCCACGCTGAACAACACTCTCAAGT
CCCGACGTGCCCGCTTCTATGCTGCTCCCAACTCGCACTCGATTGATCCCCGAACGCCAAGAAAGAGGAA
ACTCCGTCACACCGCCAATCCTCCAGTGGAGGCCCACGTCGGTTGGCTGCTTGACACTGTGGAGCATCGT
CCTCGCACCACCTCGATGGGTTCCTCGGCGGGCACATCGCCTACCGCCTCGTCGTACGGATCGTTCGGAT
CGTCGGTGCCACAGTCGCTGCCCGTATTCCAGCATCCATCACATGCTCTTCTCAAGGAGAACAACTTCAC
CCAACAGGCCTACCACAAGTACCATTCGCGCTGCCTCAAGGAGCGCCGGCGCTTGGGCTACGGTCAGTCG
CAGGAGATGAACACCCTGTACCGCTTCTGGTCGTTCTTCCTGCGCGAGAACTTCAACAAGAGCATGTACA
ACGAGTTCCGATCGTTGGCGCTGGAGGATGCCGGCAATGGTTTCCGCTACGGTCTTGAATGCCTCTTCCG
GTTCTTCTCGTACGGCTTGGAGAAGAAGTTCAGACCGAATATCTATCAGGATTTCCAGGACGAGACGATT
GCCGATTATGAAACAGGTCAACTGTACGGCCTCGAGAAGTTCTGGGCCTTCCTGAAATACTACAAGAATG
GTGAGAAGTTGGAGGTGCAGCCCAAGCTGGCCGAGTACCTGAAGAGCTTCAAGAACATTGAGGACTTCCG
CGTGGTGGAGCCGGAGATCAACGAGATGCTGCAAGGAGTGGGCAGCCTGAATCCAGGCCGCCAGCTCAAT
CGCCACCGCAGTGTGTCGGAGAGCGATGGCACAGCTGTAATTGCGGCCGGCGGTCGTCGCCTCAACACGA
CCATCACCAACCGCAGCGACTACGTGGGCAGGTTGCTGCAGCAACAGCACCAACAACAGCAGCAGCAGCA
GCATCACCAGTATCAGCAGGGATACGGCGGCTACAATCAGCAGCAAAACCGCAGGCGCACAGGCTCCTTC
GGCAGCACCACAGTGCGCATTCGCAGCGGCTCCCTGGGCAACAAGCCGCAGGTGGCCAATCGCAATCAGG
GATCGCAGCACGAGTTGCGACGCGGCGGCAGCAATTCTGGCCTGGCGCCACACAAGCGACAGCAGCAACA
GAAGCCGAAGCCAGGAGCAGGATCACAGACAGGCTCAACACGTGCCACCACATCAGCGGCAGCTACAGCA
ACAACAGCCGCATCAGCAGCAACATCAACAGCAGCGACGCCAGCGGTAACGGTATCTTCGGGGTCATCGT
CGTCGAAGAAGTAGAATTCTGCAGATATCCAGCACAGTGGCGGCCGCTCGAGTCTAGAGGGCCCGCGGTT
CGAAGGTAAGCCTATCCCTAACCCTCTCCTCGGTCTCGATTCTACGCGTACCGGTCATCATCACCATCAC
CATTGAGTTTAAACCCGCTGATCAGCCTCGACTGTGCCTTCTAAGGCCTGAGCTCGCTGATCAGCCTCGA
TCGAGGATCCAGACATGATAAGATACATTGATGAGTTTGGACAAACCACAACTAGAATGCAGTGAAAAAA
ATGCTTTATTTGTGAAATTTGTGATGCTATTGCTTTATTTGTAACCATTATAAGCTGCAATAAACAAGTT
AACAACAACAATTGCATTCATTTTATGTTTCAGGTTCAGGGGGAGGTGTGGGAGGTTTTTTAAAGCAAGT
AAAACCTCTACAAATGTGGTATGGCTGATTATGATCAGTCGACCGATGCCCTTGAGAGCCTTCAACCCAG
TCAGCTCCTTCCGGTGGGCGCGGGGCATGACTATCGTCGCCGCACTTATGACTGTCTTCTTTATCATGCA
ACTCGTAGGACAGGTGCCGGCAGCGCTCTGGGTCATTTTCGGCGAGGACCGCTTTCGCTGGAGCGCGACG
ATGATCGGCCTGTCGCTTGCGGTATTCGGAATCTTGCACGCCCTCGCTCAAGCCTTCGTCACTGGTCCCG
CCACCAAACGTTTCGGCGAGAAGCAGGCCATTATCGCCGGCATGGCGGCCGACGCGCTGGGCTACGTCTT
GCTGGCGTTCGCGACGCGAGGCTGGATGGCCTTCCCCATTATGATTCTTCTCGCTTCCGGCGGCATCGGG
ATGCCCGCGTTGCAGGCCATGCTGTCCAGGCAGGTAGATGACGACCATCAGGGACAGCTTCAAGGATCGC
TCGCGGCTCTTACCAGCCAGCAAAAGGCCAGGAACCGTAAAAAGGCCGCGTTGCTGGCGTTTTTCCATAG
GCTCCGCCCCCCTGACGAGCATCACAAAAATCGACGCTCAAGTCAGAGGTGGCGAAACCCGACAGGACTA
TAAAGATACCAGGCGTTTCCCCCTGGAAGCTCCCTCGTGCGCTCTCCTGTTCCGACCCTGCCGCTTACCG
GATACCTGTCCGCCTTTCTCCCTTCGGGAAGCGTGGCGCTTTCTCAATGCTCACGCTGTAGGTATCTCAG
TTCGGTGTAGGTCGTTCGCTCCAAGCTGGGCTGTGTGCACGAACCCCCCGTTCAGCCCGACCGCTGCGCC
TTATCCGGTAACTATCGTCTTGAGTCCAACCCGGTAAGACACGACTTATCGCCACTGGCAGCAGCCACTG
GTAACAGGATTAGCAGAGCGAGGTATGTAGGCGGTGCTACAGAGTTCTTGAAGTGGTGGCCTAACTACGG
CTACACTAGAAGGACAGTATTTGGTATCTGCGCTCTGCTGAAGCCAGTTACCTTCGGAAAAAGAGTTGGT
AGCTCTTGATCCGGCAAACAAACCACCGCTGGTAGCGGTGGTTTTTTTGTTTGCAAGCAGCAGATTACGC
GCAGAAAAAAAGGATCTCAAGAAGATCCTTTGATCTTTTCTACGGGGTCTGACGCTCAGTGGAACGAAAA
CTCACGTTAAGGGATTTTGGTCATGAGATTATCAAAAAGGATCTTCACCTAGATCCTTTTAAATTAAAAA
TGAAGTTTTAAATCAATCTAAAGTATATATGAGTAAACTTGGTCTGACAGTTACCAATGCTTAATCAGTG
AGGCACCTATCTCAGCGATCTGTCTATTTCGTTCATCCATAGTTGCCTGACTCCCCGTCGTGTAGATAAC
TACGATACGGGAGGGCTTACCATCTGGCCCCAGTGCTGCAATGATACCGCGAGACCCACGCTCACCGGCT
CCAGATTTATCAGCAATAAACCAGCCAGCCGGAAGGGCCGAGCGCAGAAGTGGTCCTGCAACTTTATCCG
CCTCCATCCAGTCTATTAATTGTTGCCGGGAAGCTAGAGTAAGTAGTTCGCCAGTTAATAGTTTGCGCAA
CGTTGTTGCCATTGCTGCAGGCATCGTGGTGTCACGCTCGTCGTTTGGTATGGCTTCATTCAGCTCCGGT
TCCCAACGATCAAGGCGAGTTACATGATCCCCCATGTTGTGCAAAAAAGCGGTTAGCTCCTTCGGTCCTC
CGATCGTTGTCAGAAGTAAGTTGGCCGCAGTGTTATCACTCATGGTTATGGCAGCACTGCATAATTCTCT
TACTGTCATGCCATCCGTAAGATGCTTTTCTGTGACTGGTGAGTACTCAACCAAGTCATTCTGAGAATAG
TGTATGCGGCGACCGAGTTGCTCTTGCCCGGCGTCAACACGGGATAATACCGCGCCACATAGCAGAACTT
TAAAAGTGCTCATCATTGGAAAACGTTCTTCGGGGCGAAAACTCTCAAGGATCTTACCGCTGTTGAGATC
CAGTTCGATGTAACCCACTCGTGCACCCAACTGATCTTCAGCATCTTTTACTTTCACCAGCGTTTCTGGG
TGAGCAAAAACAGGAAGGCAAAATGCCGCAAAAAAGGGAATAAGGGCGACACGGAAATGTTGAATACTCA
TACTCTTCCTTTTTCAATATTATTGAAGCATTTATCAGGGTTATTGTCTCATGAGCGGATACATATTTGA
ATGTATTTAGAAAAATAAACAAATAGGGGTTCCGCGCACATTTCCCCGAAAAGTGCCACCTGACGTCTAA
GAAACCATTATTATCATGACATTAACCTATAAAAATAGGCGTATCACGAGGCCCTTTCGT
Features (pLannotate 1.2.2; 11 found; start..end, strand, type, name):
     56..2568    +  promoter       Ac5 promoter: Drosophila melanogaster actin 5C promoter
   2588..2653    +  CDS            N (fragment): REGN_LAMBD - Experimental evidence at protein level: Swiss-Prot protein existence level 1. Plays a role as a transcriptional antitermination factor that allows the virus to initiate its lytic phase. Activates expression of the delayed viral early genes by modifying host RNA polymerase (RNAP) into a form that is resistant to termination signals. This antitermination function requires the host NusA protein which serves to stabilize the interaction between antitermination protein N and host RNA polymerase. From Escherichia phage lambda (Bacteriophage lambda).
   2678..2704    +  CDS            3xHA (fragment): three tandem HA epitope tags
   2714..5611    +  CDS            larp (fragment): LARP_DROME - Experimental evidence at protein level: Swiss-Prot protein existence level 1. RNA-binding protein required during male meiosis and development of the syncytial embryo (PubMed:17951964, PubMed:19631203, PubMed:30772175). Binds poly-(A) tails of mRNAs and regulates their expression by regulating their stability or translation (PubMed:17951964, PubMed:19631203). From Drosophila melanogaster (Fruit fly).
   5675..5716    +  CDS            V5 tag: epitope tag from simian virus 5
   5816..5950    -  polyA_signal   SV40 poly(A) signal: SV40 polyadenylation signal
   5973..6057    -  CDS            large T antigen (fragment): large T antigen from SV40 (simian virus 40)
   6058..6528    +  CDS            TcR (fragment): tetracycline efflux protein; tet; confers resistance to tetracycline
   6572..7160    -  rep_origin     ori: high-copy-number ColE1/pMB1/pBR322/pUC origin of replication
   7331..8191    -  CDS            AmpR: β-lactamase; bla; confers resistance to ampicillin, carbenicillin, and related antibiotics
   8192..8296    -  promoter       AmpR promoter: bla
