[The description below was written by a language model from this plasmid's Addgene catalogue record and pLannotate feature annotations shown in this document.]
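Description:
pAc5.1B-lambdaN-HA-DmLarp_N is an 8.4 kb insect expression plasmid for producing a tagged fragment of the Drosophila melanogaster La-related protein (Larp, transcript variant A) in fly cells. The catalogue lists the backbone as unknown, although the name and annotated parts point to a pAc5.1-type vector. In bacteria it is maintained through a ColE1/pUC-family origin and selected with ampicillin via a β-lactamase gene under its own promoter. The annotation describes this origin as high-copy, whereas the catalogue entry records the plasmid as low copy. A partial tetracycline-resistance sequence and a short SV40 large T antigen fragment are also annotated; these appear to be non-functional backbone remnants.

Expression is driven by the strong constitutive Drosophila actin 5C promoter. The open reading frame begins with a short fragment of the bacteriophage lambda N protein, followed by an HA epitope (annotated as a partial match to a 3xHA tag), and then roughly 2.9 kb of larp coding sequence. The "_N" suffix and the partial annotation suggest an N-terminal portion of the protein, but the record does not define its boundaries. The insert carries two non-silent changes, N110T and P173L, relative to the reference transcript. A vector-encoded V5 tag lies downstream of the insert, but the record does not say whether it is in frame or preceded by a stop codon. An SV40 polyadenylation signal follows.

The lambda N peptide binds BoxB RNA hairpins, so fusions of this type are generally used in tethering assays, where the protein is recruited to a BoxB-bearing reporter mRNA to test its effect on stability or translation. The record itself states only insect expression of DmLarp as the purpose. The depositor sequence may be theoretical or predicted.
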