Addgene plasmid #146982: pAc5.1B-lambdaN-HA-DmLarp_N
Purpose: Insect Expression of DmLarp
Depositing lab: Elisa Izaurralde. Depositing organization: Max Planck Institute for Developmental Biology.
Backbone
  Vector backbone: Unknown
  Vector type: Insect Expression
Growth in bacteria
  Bacterial resistance: Ampicillin, 100 μg/mL
  Growth temperature: 37°C
  Growth strain: DH5alpha
  Copy number: Low Copy
Gene/Insert
  Gene/Insert name: DmLarp (alt name: La related protein transcript variant A)
  Species: D. melanogaster (fly)
  Mutation: two non silent mutation N110T, P173L compared to the sequence given by NCBI NM:NM_080259.1
  Entrez Gene: larp (a.k.a. Dmel_CG42551, 0031/08, 0225/29, BcDNA:LD02611, CG14065, CG14066, CG42551, Dmel\CG42551, Dmel_CG14065, Dmel_CG14066, Larp, dlarp, l(3)S003108, l(3)S022529, larp1)
  Cloning method: Unknown
Terms and licenses: Academic/Nonprofit Terms; Industry Terms: Not Available to Industry
Depositor comments: Plasmids from this collection were made available to the research community and donated after the lab closed. Please note that the sequence provided by the depositing laboratory may be theoretical/predicted or based on Sanger sequencing results. There may be discrepancies between sequencing results obtained by Addgene and the depositor sequence. If an Addgene verified sequence is not available, please contact before placing your order to request that our lab fully sequence the plasmid.
How to cite: pAc5.1B-lambdaN-HA-DmLarp_N was a gift from Elisa Izaurralde (Addgene plasmid # 146982 ; http://n2t.net/addgene:146982 ; RRID:Addgene_146982)
